>Addgene plasmid #21386 | pCM1.151 | depositor full sequence | sequence record 9880 | Author sequence
CTTTCCTGCGTTATCCCCTGATTCTGTGGATAACCGTATTACCGCTAGCCAGGAAGAGTTTGTAGAAACG
CAAAAAGGCCATCCGTCAGGATGGCCTTCTGCTTAGTTTGATGCCTGGCAGTTTATGGCGGGCGTCCTGC
CCGCCACCCTCCGGGCCGTTGCTTCACAACGTTCAAATCCGCTCCCGGCGGATTTGTCCTACTCAGGAGA
GCGTTCACCGACAAACAACAGATAAAACGAAAGGCCCAGTCTTCCGACTGAGCCTTTCGTTTTATTTGAT
GCCTGGCAGTTCCCTACTCTCGCGTTAACGCTAGCATGGATCTCGGGCCCCAAATAATGATTTTATTTTG
ACTGATAGTGACCTGTTCGTTGCAACAAATTGATGAGCAATGCTTTTTTATAATGCCAACTTTGTACAAA
AAAGCAGGCTCAAAAATGGTCTCCAAGGGAGAGGAGGATAACATGGCTATCATCAAGGAGTTCATGAGAT
TCAAGGTCCACATGGAGGGATCCGTCAACGGACACGAGTTCGAGATCGAGGGAGAGGGAGAGGGAAGACC
ATACGAGGGAACCCAGACCGCTAAGCTTAAGGTCACCAAGGGAGGACCAGTAAGTTTAAACATATATATA
CTAACTAACCCTGATTATTTAAATTTTCAGCTTCCATTCGCTTGGGATATCCTTTCCCCACAGTTCATGT
ACGGATCCAAGGCTTACGTCAAGCACCCAGCTGATATCCCAGATTACCTTAAGCTTTCCTTCCCAGAGGG
ATTCAAGTGGGAGAGAGTCATGAACTTCGAGGATGGAGGAGTCGTCACCGTCACCCAGGATTCCTCCGTA
AGTTTAAACAGTTCGGTACTAACTAACCATACATATTTAAATTTTCAGCTTCAGGATGGAGAGTTCATCT
ACAAGGTCAAGCTTAGAGGAACCAACTTCCCATCCGATGGACCAGTCATGCAGAAGAAGACCATGGGATG
GGAGGCTTCCTCCGAGAGAATGTACCCAGAGGATGGAGCTCTTAAGGGAGAGATCAAGCAGAGACTTAAG
CTTAAGGATGGAGTAAGTTTAAACATGATTTTACTAACTAACTAATCTGATTTAAATTTTCAGGGACACT
ACGATGCTGAGGTCAAGACCACCTACAAGGCTAAGAAGCCAGTCCAGCTTCCAGGAGCTTACAACGTCAA
CATCAAGCTTGATATCACCTCCCACAACGAGGATTACACCATCGTCGAGCAGTACGAGAGAGCTGAGGGA
AGACACTCCACCGGAGGAATGGATGAGCTTTACAAGGGATCAGGTAGTGGCCCACCAAAGCCATCTGCCA
AGGGAGCCAAGAAGGCCGCCAAGACCGTCGTTGCCAAGCCAAAGGACGGAAAGAAGAGACGTCATGCCCG
CAAGGAATCGTACTCCGTCTACATCTACCGTGTTCTCAAGCAAGTTCACCCAGACACCGGAGTCTCCTCC
AAGGCCATGTCTATCATGAACTCCTTCGTCAACGATGTATTCGAACGCATCGCTTCGGAAGCTTCCCGTC
TTGCTCATTACAACAAACGCTCAACGATCTCATCCCGCGAAATTCAAACCGCTGTCCGTTTGATTCTCCC
AGGAGAACTTGCCAAGCACGCCGTGTCTGAGGGAACCAAGGCCGTCACCAAGTACACTTCCAGCAAGTAA
ACCCAGCTTTCTTGTACAAAGTTGGCATTATAAGAAAGCATTGCTTATCAATTTGTTGCAACGAACAGGT
CACTATCAGTCAAAATAAAATCATTATTTGCCATCCAGCTGCAGCTCTGGCCCGTGTCTCAAAATCTCTG
ATGTTACATTGCACAAGATAAAAATATATCATCATGAACAATAAAACTGTCTGCTTACATAAACAGTAAT
ACAAGGGGTGTTATGAGCCATATTCAACGGGAAACGTCGAGGCCGCGATTAAATTCCAACATGGATGCTG
ATTTATATGGGTATAAATGGGCTCGCGATAATGTCGGGCAATCAGGTGCGACAATCTATCGCTTGTATGG
GAAGCCCGATGCGCCAGAGTTGTTTCTGAAACATGGCAAAGGTAGCGTTGCCAATGATGTTACAGATGAG
ATGGTCAGACTAAACTGGCTGACGGAATTTATGCCTCTTCCGACCATCAAGCATTTTATCCGTACTCCTG
ATGATGCATGGTTACTCACCACTGCGATCCCCGGAAAAACAGCATTCCAGGTATTAGAAGAATATCCTGA
TTCAGGTGAAAATATTGTTGATGCGCTGGCAGTGTTCCTGCGCCGGTTGCATTCGATTCCTGTTTGTAAT
TGTCCTTTTAACAGCGATCGCGTATTTCGTCTCGCTCAGGCGCAATCACGAATGAATAACGGTTTGGTTG
ATGCGAGTGATTTTGATGACGAGCGTAATGGCTGGCCTGTTGAACAAGTCTGGAAAGAAATGCATAAACT
TTTGCCATTCTCACCGGATTCAGTCGTCACTCATGGTGATTTCTCACTTGATAACCTTATTTTTGACGAG
GGGAAATTAATAGGTTGTATTGATGTTGGACGAGTCGGAATCGCAGACCGATACCAGGATCTTGCCATCC
TATGGAACTGCCTCGGTGAGTTTTCTCCTTCATTACAGAAACGGCTTTTTCAAAAATATGGTATTGATAA
TCCTGATATGAATAAATTGCAGTTTCATTTGATGCTCGATGAGTTTTTCTAATCAGAATTGGTTAATTGG
TTGTAACACTGGCAGAGCATTACGCTGACTTGACGGGACGGCGCAAGCTCATGACCAAAATCCCTTAACG
TGAGTTTTCGTTCCACTGAGCGTCAGACCCCGTAGAAAAGATCAAAGGATCTTCTTGAGATCCTTTTTTT
CTGCGCGTAATCTGCTGCTTGCAAACAAAAAAACCACCGCTACCAGCGGTGGTTTGTTTGCCGGATCAAG
AGCTACCAACTCTTTTTCCGAAGGTAACTGGCTTCAGCAGAGCGCAGATACCAAATACTGTCCTTCTAGT
GTAGCCGTAGTTAGGCCACCACTTCAAGAACTCTGTAGCACCGCCTACATACCTCGCTCTGCTAATCCTG
TTACCAGTGGCTGCTGCCAGTGGCGATAAGTCGTGTCTTACCGGGTTGGACTCAAGACGATAGTTACCGG
ATAAGGCGCAGCGGTCGGGCTGAACGGGGGGTTCGTGCACACAGCCCAGCTTGGAGCGAACGACCTACAC
CGAACTGAGATACCTACAGCGTGAGCTATGAGAAAGCGCCACGCTTCCCGAAGGGAGAAAGGCGGACAGG
TATCCGGTAAGCGGCAGGGTCGGAACAGGAGAGCGCACGAGGGAGCTTCCAGGGGGAAACGCCTGGTATC
TTTATAGTCCTGTCGGGTTTCGCCACCTCTGACTTGAGCGTCGATTTTTGTGATGCTCGTCAGGGGGGCG
GAGCCTATGGAAAAACGCCAGCAACGCGGCCTTTTTACGGTTCCTGGCCTTTTGCTGGCCTTTTGCTCAC
ATGTT
Features (pLannotate 1.2.2; 9 found; start..end, strand, type, name):
      1..46      +  rep_origin     RSF ori (fragment): Plasmids containing the RSF 1030 origin of replication can be propagated in E. coli cells that contain additional plasmids with compatible origins.
     73..100     -  terminator     rrnB T2 terminator: transcription terminator T2 from the E. coli rrnB gene
    232..275     +  terminator     rrnB T1 terminator: Escherichia coli rrnB; transcription terminator T1 from the E. coli rrnB gene
    331..430     +  protein_bind   attL1: mutant version of attL; recombination site for the Gateway® LR reaction LR Clonase™
    436..1296    +  CDS            mCherry: mCherry is a basic (constitutively fluorescent) red fluorescent protein published in 2004, derived from Discosoma sp.. It is reported to be a very rapidly-maturing monomer with low acid sensitivity.
   1312..1677    +  CDS            his-11: H2B1_CAEEL - Experimental evidence at protein level: Swiss-Prot protein existence level 1. Core component of nucleosome. Nucleosomes wrap and compact DNA into chromatin, limiting DNA accessibility to the cellular machineries which require DNA as a template. Histones thereby play a central role in transcription regulation, DNA repair, DNA replication and chromosomal stability. DNA accessibility is regulated via a complex set of post-translational modifications of histones, also called histone code, and nucleosome remodeling. From Caenorhabditis elegans.
   1681..1780    -  protein_bind   attL2: mutant version of attL; recombination site for the Gateway® LR reaction LR Clonase™
   1903..2712    +  CDS            KanR: aminoglycoside phosphotransferase; aph(3')-Ia; confers resistance to kanamycin in bacteria or G418 (Geneticin®) in eukaryotes
   2855..3443    +  rep_origin     ori: high-copy-number ColE1/pMB1/pBR322/pUC origin of replication
