[The description below was written by a language model from this plasmid's Addgene catalogue record and pLannotate feature annotations shown in this document.]
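Description:
pCM1.151 is a Gateway entry clone built on the pDONR201 donor backbone, carrying an mCherry::histone H2B fusion coding sequence intended for use in C. elegans. It was made by a BP-type recombination that consumed the attP1 and attP2 sites of the donor vector, and the annotated 3,505-nt sequence accordingly shows the insert flanked by attL1 and attL2, the sites used in an LR Clonase reaction to move the cassette into a destination vector. The plasmid is maintained in E. coli through a high-copy ColE1/pUC-type origin and selected with kanamycin via the aph(3')-Ia KanR gene. A short fragment annotated as RSF ori at the start of the record is only a partial match and probably not a functional second origin. The rrnB T1 and T2 terminators upstream of attL1 are standard pDONR elements that insulate the cloned insert from read-through transcription originating in the backbone.

The payload of about 1.25 kb consists of the mCherry red fluorescent protein coding sequence placed upstream of, and in the same orientation as, his-11, a C. elegans histone H2B gene. The product is an N-terminally mCherry-tagged core nucleosome protein that marks chromatin and therefore nuclei. No promoter or 3' UTR is annotated between the att sites, which fits an entry clone that supplies only the coding module. Expression would depend on regulatory elements combined with it in a downstream recombination. The associated publication concerns 3' UTR-mediated control of gene expression in the C. elegans germline, suggesting this clone served as the reporter component assembled with chosen promoters and 3' UTRs into worm transgenes, although the record does not spell out the specific destination vectors or partner elements.
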