Addgene plasmid #21386: pCM1.151
Depositing lab: Geraldine Seydoux. Depositing organization: Johns Hopkins University and School of Medicine. Publication: 3' UTRs are the primary regulators of gene expression in the C. elegans germline. Merritt C, Rasoloson D, Ko D, Seydoux G. Curr Biol. 2008 Oct 14;18(19):1476-82. doi: 10.1016/j.cub.2008.08.013. Epub 2008 Sep 25. PubMed 18818082.
Backbone
  Vector backbone: pDONR201
  Backbone size w/o insert (bp): 2257
  Vector type: Gateway
Growth in bacteria
  Bacterial resistance: Kanamycin, 50 μg/mL
  Growth temperature: 37°C
  Growth strain: DH5alpha
  Copy number: Unknown
Gene/Insert
  Gene/Insert name: mCherry::histone H2B in pDONR201
  Species: C. elegans (nematode)
  Insert size (bp): 1250
  Cloning method: Gateway Cloning; 5′ cloning site attP1 (destroyed during cloning); 3′ cloning site attP2 (destroyed during cloning)
  Sequencing primers: 5′ n/a; 3′ n/a
Terms and licenses: Academic/Nonprofit Terms; Industry Terms: Not Available to Industry
How to cite: pCM1.151 was a gift from Geraldine Seydoux (Addgene plasmid # 21386 ; http://n2t.net/addgene:21386 ; RRID:Addgene_21386)
