>Addgene plasmid #21386 | pCM1.151 | addgene partial sequence | sequence record 27173 | 21386 with pDONR201F 5'-TCGCGTTAACGCTAGCATGGATCTC
TTTTGACTGATAGTGACCTGTTCGTTGCAACAAATTGATGAGCAATGCTTTTTTATAATGCCAACTTTGT
ACAAAAAAGCAGGCTCAAAAATGGTCTCCAAGGGAGAGGAGGATAACATGGCTATCATCAAGGAGTTCAT
GAGATTCAAGGTCCACATGGAGGGATCCGTCAACGGACACGAGTTCGAGATCGAGGGAGAGGGAGAGGGA
AGACCATACGAGGGAACCCAGACCGCTAAGCTTAAGGTCACCAAGGGAGGACCAGTAAGTTTAAACATAT
ATATACTAACTAACCCTGATTATTTAAATTTTCAGCTTCCATTCGCTTGGGATATCCTTTCCCCACAGTT
CATGTACGGATCCAAGGCTTACGTCAAGCACCCAGCTGATATCCCAGATTACCTTAAGCTTTCCTTCCCA
GAGGGATTCAAGTGGGAGAGAGTCATGAACTTCGAGGATGGAGGAGTCGTCACCGTCACCCAGGATTCCT
CCGTAAGTTTAAACAGTTCGGTACTAACTAACCATACATATTTAAATTTTCAGCTTCAGGATGGAGAGTT
CATCTACAAGGTCAAGCTTAGAGGAACCAACTTCCCATCCGATGGACCAGTCATGCAGAAGAAGACCATG
GGATGGGAGGCTTCCTCCGAGAGAATGTACCCAGAGGATGGAGCTCTTAAGGGAGAGATCAAGCAGAGAC
TTAAGCTTAAGGATGGAGTAAGTTTAAACATGATTTTACTAACTAACTAATCTGATTTAAATTTT
